Addgene plasmid #205550: pFH2.105_PB-EPN24-MCP-T2A-eGFP-PGK-Blast
Purpose: Express EPN24-MCP-T2A-eGFP and blasticidin resistance marker
Depositing lab: Michael Elowitz. Depositing organization: California Institute of Technology. Publication: Engineering RNA export for measurement and manipulation of living cells. Horns F, Martinez JA, Fan C, Haque M, Linton JM, Tobin V, Santat L, Maggiolo AO, Bjorkman PJ, Lois C, Elowitz MB. Cell. 2023 Jul 10:S0092-8674(23)00689-X. doi: 10.1016/j.cell.2023.06.013. PubMed 37437570.
Backbone
  Vector backbone: ePB2
  Vector type: Mammalian Expression ; Piggybac
  Selectable markers: Blasticidin ; eGFP
Growth in bacteria
  Bacterial resistance: Kanamycin, 50 μg/mL
  Growth temperature: 30°C
  Growth strain: NEB Stable
  Copy number: High Copy
Gene/Insert
  Gene/Insert name: EPN24-MCP
  Species: Synthetic
  Mutation: WT
  Promoter: EF1
  Cloning method: Restriction Enzyme; 5′ cloning site unknown (unknown if destroyed); 3′ cloning site unknown (unknown if destroyed)
Terms and licenses: Academic/Nonprofit Terms; Industry Terms: Not Available to Industry
How to cite: pFH2.105_PB-EPN24-MCP-T2A-eGFP-PGK-Blast was a gift from Michael Elowitz (Addgene plasmid # 205550 ; http://n2t.net/addgene:205550 ; RRID:Addgene_205550)
