[The description below was written by a language model from this plasmid's Addgene catalogue record and pLannotate feature annotations shown in this document.]
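Description:
pFH2.105_PB-EPN24-MCP-T2A-eGFP-PGK-Blast is a 9,018 nt mammalian expression plasmid built on the ePB2 piggyBac backbone, intended for stable integration of its cargo into the host genome by piggyBac transposition. In bacteria it is maintained through a high-copy ColE1/pUC-type origin and selected with kanamycin through a Tn5 aminoglycoside phosphotransferase gene driven by the bla promoter. An f1 origin, lac regulatory remnants and short lambda-derived stuffer fragments are also annotated in the backbone. The automated feature table does not mark the piggyBac terminal repeats, so their positions cannot be read from the record.

The main cassette uses an EF-1α core promoter followed by an HTLV-1 5' LTR fragment, a common composite "EF1" promoter arrangement, to drive the synthetic EPN24-MCP fusion. Annotated pieces of this open reading frame include a fragment of rat PLCδ1 (described as binding phosphatidylinositol 4,5-bisphosphate, consistent with membrane targeting), the HIV-1 Gag p6 region that recruits host budding factors such as TSG101, an unannotated stretch of about 600 nt whose identity the record does not give, and the MS2 bacteriophage coat protein (MCP), which binds a specific RNA hairpin. According to the construct name, a T2A peptide then allows co-translational release of eGFP as an expression reporter, and the transcript ends at an SV40 poly(A) signal. A separate mouse PGK promoter drives blasticidin S deaminase with a bGH poly(A) signal for drug selection. A U6 promoter lies upstream of the EF-1α promoter, but no associated transcript is described.

The associated work concerns engineered RNA export from living cells. The parts fit a budding, membrane-associated protein that carries MS2-hairpin-tagged RNA out of the cell, with eGFP and blasticidin used to identify and select expressing cells.
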