Features (pLannotate 1.2.2; 23 found; start..end, strand, type, name):
    612..852     +  promoter       U6 promoter: RNA polymerase III promoter for human U6 snRNA
    942..1153    +  promoter       EF-1α core promoter: core promoter for human elongation factor EF-1α
   1166..1434    +  LTR            5' LTR (truncated): truncated 5' long terminal repeat (LTR) from human T-cell leukemia virus (HTLV) type 1
   1471..1872    +  CDS            Plcd1 (fragment): PLCD1_RAT - Experimental evidence at protein level: Swiss-Prot protein existence level 1. The production of the second messenger molecules diacylglycerol (DAG) and inositol 1,4,5-trisphosphate (IP3) is mediated by activated phosphatidylinositol-specific phospholipase C enzymes (PubMed:16000311). Essential for trophoblast and placental development (By similarity). Binds phosphatidylinositol 4,5-bisphosphate (By similarity). From Rattus norvegicus (Rat).
   1867..2022    +  CDS            gag (fragment): GAG_HV1H2 - Experimental evidence at protein level: Swiss-Prot protein existence level 1. [p6-gag]: Plays a role in budding of the assembled particle by interacting with the host class E VPS proteins TSG101 and PDCD6IP/AIP1. From Human immunodeficiency virus type 1 group M subtype B (isolate HXB2) (HIV-1).
   2659..3048    +  CDS            CAPSD_BPMS2: Experimental evidence at protein level: Swiss-Prot protein existence level 1. Acts as a translational repressor of viral replicase synthesis late in infection. This latter function is the result of capsid protein interaction with an RNA hairpin which contains the replicase ribosome-binding site. From Escherichia phage MS2 (Bacteriophage MS2).
   3112..3825    +  CDS            GFP (S65T): GFP (S65T) is a basic (constitutively fluorescent) green fluorescent protein published in 1995, derived from Aequorea victoria.
   3850..3933    +  CDS            large T antigen (fragment): large T antigen from SV40 (simian virus 40)
   3956..4077    +  polyA_signal   SV40 poly(A) signal: SV40 polyadenylation signal
   4084..4517    +  promoter       PGK promoter (fragment): mouse phosphoglycerate kinase 1 promoter
   4553..4951    +  CDS            BSD: blasticidin S deaminase; Aspergillus terreus BSD; confers resistance to blasticidin
   4969..5193    +  polyA_signal   bGH poly(A) signal: bovine growth hormone polyadenylation signal
   5628..6167    +  CDS            B (fragment): PORTL_LAMBD - Experimental evidence at protein level: Swiss-Prot protein existence level 1. Forms the portal vertex of the capsid (PubMed:6228056, PubMed:6232391). This portal plays critical roles in head assembly, genome packaging, neck/tail attachment, and genome ejection (Probable). The portal protein multimerizes as a single ring-shaped homododecamer arranged around a central channel (PubMed:6232391). Binds to the terminase subunits to form the packaging machine (PubMed:7799432). From Escherichia phage lambda (Bacteriophage lambda).
   6205..6221    -  protein_bind   lac operator: The lac repressor binds to the lac operator to inhibit transcription in E. coli. This inhibition can be relieved by adding lactose or isopropyl-β-D-thiogalactopyranoside (IPTG). lac repressor encoded by lacI
   6229..6259    -  promoter       lac promoter: promoter for the E. coli lac operon
   6274..6295    -  protein_bind   CAP binding site: CAP binding activates transcription in the presence of cAMP. E. coli catabolite activator protein
   6308..6400    -  CDS            lacI (fragment): lac repressor; lacI; The lac repressor binds to the lac operator to inhibit transcription in E. coli. This inhibition can be relieved by adding lactose or isopropyl-β-D-thiogalactopyranoside (IPTG).
   6583..7171    -  rep_origin     ori: high-copy-number ColE1/pMB1/pBR322/pUC origin of replication
   7342..8136    -  CDS            NeoR/KanR: aminoglycoside phosphotransferase from Tn5; aph(3')-II (or nptII); confers resistance to neomycin, kanamycin, and G418 (Geneticin®)
   8137..8241    -  promoter       AmpR promoter: bla
   8294..8722    -  rep_origin     f1 ori (sequence partly withheld): f1 bacteriophage origin of replication; arrow indicates direction of (+) strand synthesis
   8727..8882    -  CDS            lacZα (fragment): LacZα fragment of β-galactosidase; lacZ fragment
   8884..8997    +  CDS            B (fragment): PORTL_LAMBD - Experimental evidence at protein level: Swiss-Prot protein existence level 1. Forms the portal vertex of the capsid (PubMed:6228056, PubMed:6232391). This portal plays critical roles in head assembly, genome packaging, neck/tail attachment, and genome ejection (Probable). The portal protein multimerizes as a single ring-shaped homododecamer arranged around a central channel (PubMed:6232391). Binds to the terminase subunits to form the packaging machine (PubMed:7799432). From Escherichia phage lambda (Bacteriophage lambda).
>Addgene plasmid #205550 | pFH2.105_PB-EPN24-MCP-T2A-eGFP-PGK-Blast | addgene full sequence | sequence record 408280 | Addgene NGS Result
GCAGCTAGATTAACCCTAGAAAGATAGTCTGCGTAAAATTGACGCATGCATTCTTGAAATATTGCTCTCT
CTTTCTAAATAGCGCGAATCCGTCGCTGTGCATTTAGGACATCTCAGTCGCCGCTTGGAGCTCCCGTGAG
GCGTGCTTGTCAATGCGGTAAGTGTCACTGATTTTGAACTATAACAACCGCGTGAGTCAAAATGACGCAT
GATTATCTTTTACGTGACTTTTAAGATTTAACTCATACGATAATTATATTGTTATTTCGTGTTCTACTTA
CGTGATAACTTATTATATATATATTTTCTTGTTATAGATATCCTTGAGGGACAGCCCCCCCCCAAAGCCC
CCAGGGATGTAATTACGTCCCTCCCCCGCTAGGGGGCAGCAGCGAGCCGCCCGGGGCTCCGCTCCGGTCC
GGCGCTCCCCCCGCATCCCCGAGCCGGCAGCGTGCGGGGACAGCCCGGGCACGGGGAAGGTGGCACGGGA
TCGCTTTCCTCTGAACGCTTCTCGCTGCTCTTTGAGCCTGCAGACACCTGGGGGGATACGGGGAAAAATC
GATTAACTATAACGGTCCTAAGGTAGCGAACACCTGCGCTCGAGCGACGTCGAGGGCCTATTTCCCATGA
TTCCTTCATATTTGCATATACGATACAAGGCTGTTAGAGAGATAATTGGAATTAATTTGACTGTAAACAC
AAAGATATTAGTACAAAATACGTGACGTAGAAAGTAATAATTTCTTGGGTAGTTTGCAGTTTTAAAATTA
TGTTTTAAAATGGACTATCATATGCTTACCGTAACTTGAAAGTATTTCGATTTCTTGGCTTTATATATCT
TGTGGAAAGGACGAAACACCGACCAGGTGGGCCCACGCGTTTTTTTCACCTGCATTACCCTGTTATCCCT
AGGATCTGCGATCGCTCCGGTGCCCGTCAGTGGGCAGAGCGCACATCGCCCACAGTCCCCGAGAAGTTGG
GGGGAGGGGTCGGCAATTGAACGGGTGCCTAGAGAAGGTGGCGCGGGGTAAACTGGGAAAGTGATGTCGT
GTACTGGCTCCGCCTTTTTCCCGAGGGTGGGGGAGAACCGTATATAAGTGCAGTAGTCGCCGTGAACGTT
CTTTTTCGCAACGGGTTTGCCGCCAGAACACAGCTGAAGCTTCGAGGGGCTCGCATCTCTCCTTCACGCG
CCCGCCGCCCTACCTGAGGCCGCCATCCACGCCGGTTGAGTCGCGTTCTGCCGCCTCCCGCCTGTGGTGC
CTCCTGAACTGCGTCCGCCGTCTAGGTAAGTTTAAAGCTCAGGTCGAGACCGGGCCTTTGTCCGGCGCTC
CCTTGGAGCCTACCTAGACTCAGCCGGCTCTCCACGCTTTGCCTGACCCTGCTTGCTCAACTCTACGTCT
TTGTTTCGTTTTCTGTTCTGCGCCGTTACAGATCCAAGCTGTGACCGGCGCCTACGCTAGCGGATCCGCC
ACCATGCACGGTCTGCAGGACGACCCGGACCTGCAAGCACTGCTCAAGGGCAGCCAGCTGCTGAAAGTTA
AATCTTCTTCTTGGCGTCGTGAACGTTTCTACAAACTCCAGGAGGACTGCAAAACCATCTGGCAGGAATC
CCGTAAAGTTATGCGTTCTCCGGAATCTCAGCTGTTCTCTATCGAAGACATCCAGGAAGTTCGTATGGGT
CACCGTACCGAAGGTCTGGAAAAATTCGCGCGTGACATCCCGGAAGACCGTTGCTTCTCCATCGTTTTCA
AAGACCAGCGTAACACCCTGGACCTGATCGCGCCGTCTCCGGCGGACGCGCAGCACTGGGTTCAGGGTCT
GCGTAAAATCATCCACCACTCTGGTTCTATGGACCAACGTCAGAAACTGCAGTCTCGTCCGGAACCGACC
GCACCGCCGGAAGAATCTTTCCGTTCTGGTGTTGAAACCACCACGCCACCGCAAAAACAGGAGCCGATCG
ACAAAGAACTGTACCCGCTGACCTCTCTGCGTTCTCTGTTCGGTAACGACCCGTCTTCTCAGAAGATCGA
AGAGCTGTTCAAGAAACACAAGATCGTTGCCGTGCTGCGTGCCAATAGTGTGGAAGAAGCGAAAAAGAAA
GCGCTGGCGGTTTTCCTGGGCGGCGTTCATCTGATTGAAATTACCTTTACCGTGCCGGATGCGGATACCG
TGATTAAGGAACTGAGCTTTCTGAAGGAAATGGGCGCGATTATTGGTGCGGGCACCGTGACCAGCGTGGA
GCAGTGCCGTAAAGCGGTGGAAAGTGGCGCCGAGTTCATTGTGAGTCCGCACCTGGACGAGGAAATTAGC
CAATTTTGCAAGGAGAAGGGTGTGTTCTATATGCCAGGCGTTATGACCCCGACCGAACTGGTGAAAGCCA
TGAAACTGGGCCATACCATCTTAAAACTGTTTCCGGGTGAGGTGGTGGGTCCGCAGTTTGTTAAAGCGAT
GAAAGGTCCGTTTCCGAATGTGAAATTTGTGCCAACCGGCGGTGTTAATCTGGACAATGTGTGCGAATGG
TTCAAAGCGGGCGTGCTGGCCGTGGGCGTGGGCAGCGCGTTAGTGAAAGGCACCCCGGTGGAAGTGGCGG
AAAAGGCCAAGGCGTTCGTTGAGAAGATTCGTGGCTGCACCGAACAGAAGCTGATCTCCGAAGAAGACCT
GGCTTCAAACTTTACTCAGTTCGTGCTCGTGGACAATGGTGGGACAGGGGATGTGACAGTGGCTCCTTCT
AATTTCGCTAATGGGGTGGCAGAGTGGATCAGCTCCAACTCACGGAGCCAGGCCTACAAGGTGACATGCA
GCGTCAGGCAGTCTAGTGCCCAGAAGAGAAAGTATACCATCAAGGTGGAGGTCCCCAAAGTGGCTACCCA
GACAGTGGGCGGAGTCGAACTGCCTGTCGCCGCTTGGAGGTCCTACCTGAACATGGAGCTCACTATCCCA
ATTTTCGCTACCAATTCTGACTGTGAACTCATCGTGAAGGCAATGCAGGGGCTCCTCAAAGACGGTAATC
CTATCCCTTCCGCCATCGCCGCTAACTCAGGTATCTACGGATCGGGAGAGGGCAGAGGAAGTCTGCTAAC
ATGCGGTGACGTCGAGGAGAATCCTGGCCCAATGAGCAAGGGCGAGGAGCTGTTCACCGGGGTGGTGCCC
ATCCTGGTCGAGCTGGACGGCGACGTAAACGGCCACAAGTTCAGCGTGTCCGGCGAGGGCGAGGGCGATG
CCACCTACGGCAAGCTGACCCTGAAGTTCATCTGCACCACCGGCAAGCTGCCCGTGCCCTGGCCCACCCT
CGTGACCACCCTGACCTACGGCGTGCAGTGCTTCAGCCGCTACCCCGACCACATGAAGCAGCACGACTTC
TTCAAGTCCGCCATGCCCGAAGGCTACGTCCAGGAGCGCACCATCTTCTTCAAGGACGACGGCAACTACA
AGACCCGCGCCGAGGTGAAGTTCGAGGGCGACACCCTGGTGAACCGCATCGAGCTGAAGGGCATCGACTT
CAAGGAGGACGGCAACATCCTGGGGCACAAGCTGGAGTACAACTACAACAGCCACAACGTCTATATCATG
GCCGACAAGCAGAAGAACGGCATCAAGGTGAACTTCAAGATCCGCCACAACATCGAGGACGGCAGCGTGC
AGCTCGCCGACCACTACCAGCAGAACACCCCCATCGGCGACGGCCCCGTGCTGCTGCCCGACAACCACTA
CCTGAGCACCCAGTCCGCCCTGAGCAAAGACCCCAACGAGAAGCGCGATCACATGGTCCTGCTGGAGTTC
GTGACCGCCGCCGGGATCACTCACGGCATGGACGAGCTGTACAAGTAAGCGGCCGCGTCGACGACTCTAG
ATCATAATCAGCCATACCACATTTGTAGAGGTTTTACTTGCTTTAAAAAACCTCCCACACCTCCCCCTGA
ACCTGAAACATAAAATGAATGCAATTGTTGTTGTTAACTTGTTTATTGCAGCTTATAATGGTTACAAATA
AAGCAATAGCATCACAAATTTCACAAATAAAGCATTTTTTTCACTGCATTCTAGTTGTGGTTTGTCCAAA
CTCATCAATGTATCTTAAGCGCCGGCGCTACACAAGTGGCCTCTGGCCTCGCACACATTCCACATCCACC
GGTAGGCGCCAACCGGCTCCGTTCTTTGGTGGCCCCTTCGCGCCACCTTCTACTCCTCCCCTAGTCAGGA
AGTTCCCCCCCGCCCCGCAGCTCGCGTCGTGCAGGACGTGACAAATGGAAGTAGCACGTCTCACTAGTCT
CGTGCAGATGGACAGCACCGCTGAGCAATGGAAGCGGGTAGGCCTTTGGGGCAGCGGCCAATAGCAGCTT
TGCTCCTTCGCTTTCTGGGCTCAGAGGCTGGGAAGGGGTGGGTCCGGGGGCGGGCTCAGGGGCGGGCTCA
GGGGCGGGGCGGGCGCCCGAAGGTCCTCCGGAGGCCCGGCATTCTGCACGCTTCAAAAGCGCACGTCTGC
CGCGCTGTTCTCCTCTTCCTCATCTCCGGGCCTTTCGACCTGCAGCCCAAGCTTACCATGGGTACCGCCA
CCATGGCCAAGCCTTTGTCTCAAGAAGAATCCACCCTCATTGAAAGAGCAACGGCTACAATCAACAGCAT
CCCCATCTCTGAAGATTACAGCGTCGCCAGCGCAGCTCTCTCTAGCGACGGCCGCATCTTCACTGGTGTC
AATGTATATCATTTTACTGGGGGACCTTGTGCAGAACTCGTGGTGCTGGGCACTGCTGCTGCTGCGGCAG
CTGGCAACCTGACTTGTATCGTCGCGATCGGAAATGAGAACAGGGGCATCTTGAGCCCCTGCGGACGGTG
CCGACAGGTGCTTCTCGATCTGCATCCTGGGATCAAAGCCATAGTGAAGGACAGTGATGGACAGCCGACG
GCAGTTGGGATTCGTGAATTGCTGCCCTCTGGTTATGTGTGGGAGGGCTAAGGTCACCCGCGCGCGGACT
GTGCCTTCTAGTTGCCAGCCATCTGTTGTTTGCCCCTCCCCCGTGCCTTCCTTGACCCTGGAAGGTGCCA
CTCCCACTGTCCTTTCCTAATAAAATGAGGAAATTGCATCGCATTGTCTGAGTAGGTGTCATTCTATTCT
GGGGGGTGGGGTGGGGCAGGACAGCAAGGGGGAGGATTGGGAAGACAATAGCAGGCATGCTGGGGATGCG
GTGGGCTCTATGGTTCGAACCAGTACGATGGTTTTCCCCGTATCCCCCCAGGTGTCTGCAGGCTCAAAGA
GCAGCGAGAAGCGTTCAGAGGAAAGCGATCCCGTGCCACCTTCCCCGTGCCCGGGCTGTCCCCGCACGCT
GCCGGCTCGGGGATGCGGGGGGAGCGCCGGACCGGAGCGGAGCCCCGGGCGGCTCGCTGCTGCCCCCTAG
CGGGGGAGGGACGTAATTACATCCCTGGGGGCTTTGGGGGGGGGCTGTCCCTGATAAAAGTTTTGTTACT
TTATAGAAGAAATTTTGAGTTTTTGTTTTTTTTTAATAAATAAATAAACATAAATAAATTGTTTGTTGAA
TTTATTATTAGTATGTAAGTGTAAATATAATAAAACTTAATATCTATTCAAATTAATAAATAAACCTCGA
TATACAGACCGATAAAACACATGCGTCAATTTTACGCATGATTATCTTTAACGTACGTCACAATATGATT
ATCTTTCTAGGGTTAATCTAGCTGCGGCGCGCCATCAGGATCATATCGTCGGGTCTTTTTTCCGGCTCAG
TCATCGCCCAAGCTGGCGCTATCTGGGCATCGGGGAGGAAGAAGCCCGTGCCTTTTCCCGCGAGGTTGAA
GCGGCATGGAAAGAGTTTGCCGAGGATGACTGCTGCTGCATTGACGTTGAGCGAAAACGCACGTTTACCA
TGATGATTCGGGAAGGTGTGGCCATGCACGCCTTTAACGGTGAACTGTTCGTTCAGGCCACCTGGGATAC
CAGTTCGTCGCGGCTTTTCCGGACACAGTTCCGGATGGTCAGCCCGAAGCGCATCAGCAACCCGAACAAT
ACCGGCGACAGCCGGAACTGCCGTGCCGGTGTGCAGATTAATGACAGCGGTGCGGCGCTGGGATATTACG
TCAGCGAGGACGGGTATCCTGGCTGGATGCCGCAGAAATGGACATGGATACCCCGTGAGTTACCCGGCGG
GCGCGCTTGGCGTAATCATGGTCATAGCTGTTTCCTGTGTGAAATTGTTATCCGCTCACAATTCCACACA
ACATACGAGCCGGAAGCATAAAGTGTAAAGCCTGGGGTGCCTAATGAGTGAGCTAACTCACATTAATTGC
GTTGCGCTCACTGCCCGCTTTCCAGTCGGGAAACCTGTCGTGCCAGCTGCATTAATGAATCGGCCAACGC
GCGGGGAGAGGCGGTTTGCGTATTGGGCGCTCTTCCGCTTCCTCGCTCACTGACTCGCTGCGCTCGGTCG
TTCGGCTGCGGCGAGCGGTATCAGCTCACTCAAAGGCGGTAATACGGTTATCCACAGAATCAGGGGATAA
CGCAGGAAAGAACATGTGAGCAAAAGGCCAGCAAAAGGCCAGGAACCGTAAAAAGGCCGCGTTGCTGGCG
TTTTTCCATAGGCTCCGCCCCCCTGACGAGCATCACAAAAATCGACGCTCAAGTCAGAGGTGGCGAAACC
CGACAGGACTATAAAGATACCAGGCGTTTCCCCCTGGAAGCTCCCTCGTGCGCTCTCCTGTTCCGACCCT
GCCGCTTACCGGATACCTGTCCGCCTTTCTCCCTTCGGGAAGCGTGGCGCTTTCTCATAGCTCACGCTGT
AGGTATCTCAGTTCGGTGTAGGTCGTTCGCTCCAAGCTGGGCTGTGTGCACGAACCCCCCGTTCAGCCCG
ACCGCTGCGCCTTATCCGGTAACTATCGTCTTGAGTCCAACCCGGTAAGACACGACTTATCGCCACTGGC
AGCAGCCACTGGTAACAGGATTAGCAGAGCGAGGTATGTAGGCGGTGCTACAGAGTTCTTGAAGTGGTGG
CCTAACTACGGCTACACTAGAAGAACAGTATTTGGTATCTGCGCTCTGCTGAAGCCAGTTACCTTCGGAA
AAAGAGTTGGTAGCTCTTGATCCGGCAAACAAACCACCGCTGGTAGCGGTGGTTTTTTTGTTTGCAAGCA
GCAGATTACGCGCAGAAAAAAAGGATCTCAAGAAGATCCTTTGATCTTTTCTACGGGGTCTGACGCTCAG
TGGAACGAAAACTCACGTTAAGGGATTTTGGTCATGAGATTATCAAAAAGGATCTTCACCTAGATCCTTT
TAAATTAAAAATGAAGTTTTAAATCAATCTAAAGTATATATGAGTAAACTTGGTCTGACAGTCAGAAGAA
CTCGTCAAGAAGGCGATAGAAGGCGATGCGCTGCGAATCGGGAGCGGCGATACCGTAAAGCACGAGGAAG
CGGTCAGCCCATTCGCCGCCAAGCTCTTCAGCAATATCACGGGTAGCCAACGCTATGTCCTGATAGCGGT
CCGCCACACCCAGCCGGCCACAGTCGATGAATCCAGAAAAGCGGCCATTTTCCACCATGATATTCGGCAA
GCAGGCATCGCCATGGGTCACGACGAGATCCTCGCCGTCGGGCATGCTCGCCTTGAGCCTGGCGAACAGT
TCGGCTGGCGCGAGCCCCTGATGCTCTTCGTCCAGATCATCCTGATCGACAAGACCGGCTTCCATCCGAG
TACGTGCTCGCTCGATGCGATGTTTCGCTTGGTGGTCGAATGGGCAGGTAGCCGGATCAAGCGTATGCAG
CCGCCGCATTGCATCAGCCATGATGGATACTTTCTCGGCAGGAGCAAGGTGAGATGACAGGAGATCCTGC
CCCGGCACTTCGCCCAATAGCAGCCAGTCCCTTCCCGCTTCAGTGACAACGTCGAGCACAGCTGCGCAAG
GAACGCCCGTCGTGGCCAGCCACGATAGCCGCGCTGCCTCGTCTTGCAGTTCATTCAGGGCACCGGACAG
GTCGGTCTTGACAAAAAGAACCGGGCGCCCCTGCGCTGACAGCCGGAACACGGCGGCATCAGAGCAGCCG
ATTGTCTGTTGTGCCCAGTCATAGCCGAATAGCCTCTCCACCCAAGCGGCCGGAGAACCTGCGTGCAATC
CATCTTGTTCAATCATACTCTTCCTTTTTCAATATTATTGAAGCATTTATCAGGGTTATTGTCTCATGAG
CGGATACATATTTGAATGTATTTAGAAAAATAAACAAATAGGGGTTCCGCGCACATTTCCCCGAAAAGTG
CCACCTAAATTGTAAGCGTTAATATTTTGTTAAAATTCGCGTTAAATTTTTGTTAAATCAGCTCATTTTT
TAACCAATAGGCCGAAATCGGCAAAATCCCTTATAAATCAAAAGAATAGACCGAGATAGGGT
[37 nt withheld, positions 8393-8429]
AAAGAACGTGGACTCCAACGTCAAAGG
[49 nt withheld, positions 8457-8505]
T
[91 nt withheld, positions 8507-8597]
G
[124 nt withheld, positions 8599-8722]
CCCATTCGCCATTCAGGCTGCGCAACTGTTGGGAAGGGCGATCGGTGCGGGCCTCTTCGCTATTACGCCA
GCTGGCGAAAGGGGGATGTGCTGCAAGGCGATTAAGTTGGGTAACGCCAGGGTTTTCCCAGTCACGACGT
TGTAAAACGACGGCCAGTGAGCGCGCCTCGTTCATTCACGTTTTTGAACCCGTGGAGGACGGGCAGACTC
GCGGTGCAAATGTGTTTTACAGCGTGATGGAGCAGATGAAGATGCTCGACACGCTGCAGAACACGAGCTC
CACCGCGGGGCGCGCC
